Addgene plasmid #189972: T4 td upstream intron-PABP
Purpose: Part 1 plasmid to introduce the T4 td upstream intron and PABP spacer into circRNAs
Depositing lab: Howard Chang. Depositing organization: Stanford University. Publication: Engineering circular RNA for enhanced protein production. Chen R, Wang SK, Belk JA, Amaya L, Li Z, Cardenas A, Abe BT, Chen CK, Wender PA, Chang HY. Nat Biotechnol. 2022 Jul 18. pii: 10.1038/s41587-022-01393-0. doi: 10.1038/s41587-022-01393-0. PubMed 35851375.
Backbone
  Vector backbone: pRC
  Backbone size w/o insert (bp): 1882
  Total vector size (bp): 2218
  Vector type: Cloning
Growth in bacteria
  Bacterial resistance: Ampicillin, 100 μg/mL
  Growth temperature: 37°C
  Growth strain: DH5alpha
  Copy number: High Copy
Gene/Insert
  Gene/Insert name: T4 td upstream intron-PABP
  Insert size (bp): 336
  Promoter: N/A
  Cloning method: Restriction Enzyme; 5′ cloning site BsmBI (from pRC0940) (destroyed during cloning); 3′ cloning site BsmBI (from pRC0940) (destroyed during cloning)
  Sequencing primers: 5′ ggccttttgctggccttttgc; 3′ GATAATCGCGGCCGCGGTC
Terms and licenses: Academic/Nonprofit Terms; Industry Terms: Not Available to Industry
How to cite: T4 td upstream intron-PABP was a gift from Howard Chang (Addgene plasmid # 189972 ; http://n2t.net/addgene:189972 ; RRID:Addgene_189972)
