[The description below was written by a language model from this plasmid's Addgene catalogue record and pLannotate feature annotations shown in this document.]
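Description:
T4 td upstream intron-PABP is a small (about 2.2 kb) bacterial cloning plasmid built on the pRC backbone. It serves as a "Part 1" module in a modular assembly system for constructing circular RNA (circRNA) templates. It is propagated in E. coli at high copy from a ColE1/pUC-type origin of replication and selected with ampicillin through a β-lactamase gene driven by its own bla promoter. These two elements make up essentially all of the roughly 1.9 kb backbone.

The payload is a 336 bp insert that combines the upstream intron portion of the bacteriophage T4 thymidylate synthase (td) gene with a PABP spacer. By its name, the spacer is presumably a poly(A)-binding protein-related sequence, although the record does not define its composition. The td intron is a self-splicing group I intron. In circRNA engineering, halves of such introns are commonly placed on either side of a sequence of interest in a permuted arrangement, so that splicing of the transcript joins the ends of the intervening RNA into a circle. This part would supply one of those intron segments plus a spacer adjoining the circularised region.

The insert was cloned through BsmBI sites that were destroyed in the process, consistent with Golden Gate-style part construction. No promoter is associated with the insert, so the plasmid is a storage and donor part rather than an expression construct.

In the automated annotation, a short fragment matching the T4 I-TevI homing endonuclease reflects the td intron origin of the insert and is not a functional coding sequence. The very short URA3 promoter fragment is probably an incidental match.
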