Features (pLannotate 1.2.2; 5 found; start..end, strand, type, name):
    414..518     -  promoter       AmpR promoter: bla
    621..1209    +  rep_origin     ori: high-copy-number ColE1/pMB1/pBR322/pUC origin of replication
   1343..1411    +  CDS            ITEVIR (fragment): TEV1_BPT4 - Experimental evidence at protein level: Swiss-Prot protein existence level 1. This endonuclease is specific to the thymidylate synthase (td) gene splice junction and is involved in intron homing. From Enterobacteria phage T4 (Bacteriophage T4).
   1621..1644    -  promoter       URA3 promoter (fragment): S. cerevisiae URA3
   1771..413     -  CDS            AmpR (across the origin): β-lactamase; bla; confers resistance to ampicillin, carbenicillin, and related antibiotics
>Addgene plasmid #189972 | T4 td upstream intron-PABP | addgene full sequence | sequence record 373302 | Addgene NGS Result
GTCAGAAGTAAGTTGGCCGCAGTGTTATCACTCATGGTTATGGCAGCACTGCATAATTCTCTTACTGTCA
TGCCATCCGTAAGATGCTTTTCTGTGACTGGTGAGTACTCAACCAAGTCATTCTGAGAATAGTGTATGCG
GCGACCGAGTTGCTCTTGCCCGGCGTCAATACGGGATAATACCGCGCCACATAGCAGAACTTTAAAAGTG
CTCATCATTGGAAAACGTTCTTCGGGGCGAAAACTCTCAAGGATCTTACCGCTGTTGAGATCCAGTTCGA
TGTAACCCACTCGTGCACCCAACTGATCTTCAGCATCTTTTACTTTCACCAGCGTTTCTGGGTGAGCAAA
AACAGGAAGGCAAAATGCCGCAAAAAAGGGAATAAGGGCGACACGGAAATGTTGAATACTCATACTCTTC
CTTTTTCAATATTATTGAAGCATTTATCAGGGTTATTGTCTCATGAGCGGATACATATTTGAATGTATTT
AGAAAAATAAACAAATAGGGGTTCCGCGCACATTTCCCCGAAAAGTGCCACCTGTCATGACCAAAATCCC
TTAACGTGAGTTTTCGTTCCACTGAGCGTCAGACCCCGTAGAAAAGATCAAAGGATCTTCTTGAGATCCT
TTTTTTCTGCGCGTAATCTGCTGCTTGCAAACAAAAAAACCACCGCTACCAGCGGTGGTTTGTTTGCCGG
ATCAAGAGCTACCAACTCTTTTTCCGAAGGTAACTGGCTTCAGCAGAGCGCAGATACCAAATACTGTTCT
TCTAGTGTAGCCGTAGTTAGGCCACCACTTCAAGAACTCTGTAGCACCGCCTACATACCTCGCTCTGCTA
ATCCTGTTACCAGTGGCTGCTGCCAGTGGCGATAAGTCGTGTCTTACCGGGTTGGACTCAAGACGATAGT
TACCGGATAAGGCGCAGCGGTCGGGCTGAACGGGGGGTTCGTGCACACAGCCCAGCTTGGAGCGAACGAC
CTACACCGAACTGAGATACCTACAGCGTGAGCTATGAGAAAGCGCCACGCTTCCCGAAGGGAGAAAGGCG
GACAGGTATCCGGTAAGCGGCAGGGTCGGAACAGGAGAGCGCACGAGGGAGCTTCCAGGGGGAAACGCCT
GGTATCTTTATAGTCCTGTCGGGTTTCGCCACCTCTGACTTGAGCGTCGATTTTTGTGATGCTCGTCAGG
GGGGCGGAGCCTATGGAAAAACGCCAGCAACGCGGCCTTTTTACGGTTCCTGGCCTTTTGCTGGCCTTTT
GCTCACATGTTCTTTCCTGCGTTATCCCCTGATTCTGTGGATAACCGTGCGGCCGCTCGGTCTCACGGTG
GGAATTCTAGAGAAAATTTCGTCTGGATTAGTTACTTATCGTGTAAAATCTGATAAATGGAATTGGTTCT
ACATAAATGCCTAACGACTATCCCTTTGGGGAGTAGGGTCAAGTGACTCGAAACGATAGACAACTTGCTT
TAACAAGTTGGAGATATAGTCTGCTCTGCATGGTGACATGCAGCTGGATATAATTCCGGGGTAAGATTAA
CGACCTTATCTGAACATAACGCTACCGTTTAATATTGCGTCATATTCGGCGACCATTTGTGTGGTAAAAA
AAAAAAACCAAAAAAAAAAAACAAAAAAAAAAAATAATTGACTAAGATATCTGAGACCGCGGCCGCGATT
ATCAAAAAGGATCTTCACCTAGATCCTTTTAAATTAAAAATGAAGTTTTAAATCAATCTAAAGTATATAT
GAGTAAACTTGGTCTGACAGTTACCAATGCTTAATCAGTGAGGCACCTATCTCAGCGATCTGTCTATTTC
GTTCATCCATAGTTGCCTGACTCCCCGTCGTGTAGATAACTACGATACGGGAGGGCTTACCATCTGGCCC
CAGTGCTGCAATGATACCGCGGGACCCACGCTCACCGGCTCCAGATTTATCAGCAATAAACCAGCCAGCC
GGAAGGGCCGAGCGCAGAAGTGGTCCTGCAACTTTATCCGCCTCCATCCAGTCTATTAATTGTTGCCGGG
AAGCTAGAGTAAGTAGTTCGCCAGTTAATAGTTTGCGCAACGTTGTTGCCATTGCTACAGGCATCGTGGT
GTCACGCTCGTCGTTTGGTATGGCTTCATTCAGCTCCGGTTCCCAACGATCAAGGCGAGTTACATGATCC
CCCATGTTGTGCAAAAAAGCGGTTAGCTCCTTCGGTCCTCCGATCGTT
